Addgene plasmid #176101: 3xmNeonGreen-3xrGBD
Purpose: Visualization of active Rho
Depositing lab: Dorus Gadella. Depositing organization: University of Amsterdam. Publication: Visualizing endogenous Rho activity with an improved localization-based, genetically encoded biosensor. Mahlandt EK, Arts JJG, van der Meer WJ, van der Linden FH, Tol S, van Buul JD, Gadella TWJ, Goedhart J. J Cell Sci. 2021 Aug 6. pii: 271216. doi: 10.1242/jcs.258823. PubMed 34357388.
Backbone
  Vector backbone: pEGFP-C1
  Backbone manufacturer: Clontech
  Vector type: Mammalian Expression
Growth in bacteria
  Bacterial resistance: Kanamycin, 50 μg/mL
  Growth temperature: 37°C
  Growth strain: DH5alpha
  Copy number: High Copy
Gene/Insert
  Gene/Insert name: rhotekin
  Species: M. musculus (mouse)
  Entrez Gene: Rtkn
  Promoter: CMVdel
  Cloning method: Restriction Enzyme; 5′ cloning site Unknown (unknown if destroyed)
Terms and licenses: Academic/Nonprofit Terms; Industry Terms: Not Available to Industry
How to cite: 3xmNeonGreen-3xrGBD was a gift from Dorus Gadella (Addgene plasmid # 176101 ; http://n2t.net/addgene:176101 ; RRID:Addgene_176101)
