[The description below was written by a language model from this plasmid's Addgene catalogue record and pLannotate feature annotations shown in this document.]
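Description:
3xmNeonGreen-3xrGBD is a mammalian expression plasmid built on the Clontech pEGFP-C1 backbone that encodes a localization-based, genetically encoded biosensor for active Rho GTPase. It is propagated in E. coli from a high-copy ColE1/pUC-type origin under kanamycin selection. The single NeoR/KanR (Tn5 aminoglycoside phosphotransferase) gene is preceded by both a bacterial bla promoter and the SV40 enhancer/early promoter and is followed by an HSV TK polyadenylation signal, so the same marker can also confer G418 resistance in mammalian cells. An f1 origin is present as well. The short ble, bGH poly(A) and SV40 large T antigen matches in the annotation are only fragments and appear to be backbone remnants rather than functional elements.

The expression cassette is driven by "CMVdel", which matches the feature table showing only short fragments of the CMV enhancer and minimal promoter. Such a truncated promoter would be expected to give weaker expression than full-length CMV, although the record does not state why it was chosen. Downstream lie three tandem mNeonGreen coding sequences, a bright, rapidly maturing monomeric green/yellow fluorescent protein. These are followed by the Rho-binding domain (rGBD) of rhotekin (Rtkn, recorded as mouse) and an SV40 polyadenylation signal. The name indicates three copies of the rGBD, but the automated annotation flags only one rhotekin fragment, matched to the rat ortholog, within a region large enough to hold more. The other repeats may simply have gone unannotated.

Because the rhotekin domain binds the active, GTP-bound form of Rho, the fluorescent fusion is expected to relocate to sites of endogenous Rho activation, allowing that activity to be visualized in live cells by microscopy.
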