Features (pLannotate 1.2.2; 16 found; start..end, strand, type, name):
      1..93      +  enhancer       CMV enhancer (fragment): human cytomegalovirus immediate early enhancer
     91..114     +  promoter       minimal CMV promoter (fragment): human cytomegalovirus (CMV) immediate early promoter
    159..866     +  CDS            mNeonGreen: mNeonGreen is a basic (constitutively fluorescent) green/yellow fluorescent protein published in 2013, derived from Branchiostoma lanceolatum. It is reported to be a very rapidly-maturing monomer with moderate acid sensitivity.
    882..1589    +  CDS            mNeonGreen: mNeonGreen is a basic (constitutively fluorescent) green/yellow fluorescent protein published in 2013, derived from Branchiostoma lanceolatum. It is reported to be a very rapidly-maturing monomer with moderate acid sensitivity.
   1605..2309    +  CDS            mNeonGreen: mNeonGreen is a basic (constitutively fluorescent) green/yellow fluorescent protein published in 2013, derived from Branchiostoma lanceolatum. It is reported to be a very rapidly-maturing monomer with moderate acid sensitivity.
   2586..2840    +  CDS            Rtkn (fragment): RTKN_RAT - Experimental evidence at protein level: Swiss-Prot protein existence level 1. Mediates Rho signaling to activate NF-kappa-B and may confer increased resistance to apoptosis to cells in gastric tumorigenesis. May play a novel role in the organization of septin structures (By similarity). From Rattus norvegicus (Rat).
   3106..3190    +  CDS            large T antigen (fragment): large T antigen from SV40 (simian virus 40)
   3213..3334    +  polyA_signal   SV40 poly(A) signal: SV40 polyadenylation signal
   3368..3796    -  rep_origin     f1 ori (sequence partly withheld): f1 bacteriophage origin of replication; arrow indicates direction of (+) strand synthesis
   3823..3927    +  promoter       AmpR promoter: bla
   3929..4286    +  promoter       SV40 promoter: SV40 enhancer and early promoter
   4321..5115    +  CDS            NeoR/KanR: aminoglycoside phosphotransferase from Tn5; aph(3')-II (or nptII); confers resistance to neomycin, kanamycin, and G418 (Geneticin®)
   5136..5288    +  CDS            ble (fragment): BLE_KLEPN - Experimental evidence at protein level: Swiss-Prot protein existence level 1. Binding protein with a strong affinity to the bleomycin family of antibiotics. Binds to CL990; an antimitotic-antibiotic compound. From Klebsiella pneumoniae.
   5347..5394    +  polyA_signal   HSV TK poly(A) signal: herpes simplex virus thymidine kinase polyadenylation signal (Cole and Stacy, 1985)
   5485..5501    -  polyA_signal   bGH poly(A) signal (fragment): bovine growth hormone polyadenylation signal
   5723..6311    +  rep_origin     ori: high-copy-number ColE1/pMB1/pBR322/pUC origin of replication
>Addgene plasmid #176101 | 3xmNeonGreen-3xrGBD | addgene full sequence | sequence record 346312 | Addgene NGS Result
TAGTTATTAATAGTAATCAATTACGGGGTCATTAGTTCATAGCCCATATATGGAGTTCCGCGTTACATAA
CTTACGGTAAATGGCCCGCCTGGGAGGTCTATATAAGCAGAGCTGGTTTAGTGAACCGTCAGATCCGCTA
GCGCTACCGGTCGCCACCATGGTGAGCAAGGGCGAGGAGGATAACATGGCCTCTCTCCCAGCGACACATG
AGTTACACATCTTTGGCTCCATCAACGGTGTGGACTTTGACATGGTGGGTCAGGGCACCGGCAATCCAAA
TGATGGTTATGAGGAGTTAAACCTGAAGTCCACCAAGGGTGACCTCCAGTTCTCCCCCTGGATTCTGGTC
CCTCATATCGGGTATGGCTTCCATCAGTACCTGCCCTACCCTGACGGGATGTCGCCTTTCCAGGCCGCCA
TGGTAGATGGCTCCGGCTACCAAGTCCATCGCACAATGCAGTTTGAAGATGGTGCCTCCCTTACTGTTAA
CTACCGCTACACCTACGAGGGAAGCCACATCAAAGGAGAGGCCCAGGTGAAGGGGACTGGTTTCCCTGCT
GACGGTCCTGTGATGACCAACTCGCTGACCGCTGCGGACTGGTGCAGGTCGAAGAAGACTTACCCCAACG
ACAAAACCATCATCAGTACCTTTAAGTGGAGTTACACCACTGGAAATGGCAAGCGCTACCGGAGCACTGC
GCGGACCACCTACACCTTTGCCAAGCCAATGGCGGCTAACTATCTGAAGAACCAGCCGATGTACGTGTTC
CGTAAGACGGAGCTCAAGCACTCCAAGACCGAGCTCAACTTCAAGGAGTGGCAAAAGGCCTTTACCGATG
TGATGGGCATGGACGAGCTGTACCAGGGTGGCAGCGGTGGCATGGTGAGCAAGGGCGAGGAGGATAACAT
GGCCTCTCTCCCAGCGACACATGAGTTACACATCTTTGGCTCCATCAACGGTGTGGACTTTGACATGGTG
GGTCAGGGCACCGGCAATCCAAATGATGGTTATGAGGAGTTAAACCTGAAGTCCACCAAGGGTGACCTCC
AGTTCTCCCCCTGGATTCTGGTCCCTCATATCGGGTATGGCTTCCATCAGTACCTGCCCTACCCTGACGG
GATGTCGCCTTTCCAGGCCGCCATGGTAGATGGCTCCGGCTACCAAGTCCATCGCACAATGCAGTTTGAA
GATGGTGCCTCCCTTACTGTTAACTACCGCTACACCTACGAGGGAAGCCACATCAAAGGAGAGGCCCAGG
TGAAGGGGACTGGTTTCCCTGCTGACGGTCCTGTGATGACCAACTCGCTGACCGCTGCGGACTGGTGCAG
GTCGAAGAAGACTTACCCCAACGACAAAACCATCATCAGTACCTTTAAGTGGAGTTACACCACTGGAAAT
GGCAAGCGCTACCGGAGCACTGCGCGGACCACCTACACCTTTGCCAAGCCAATGGCGGCTAACTATCTGA
AGAACCAGCCGATGTACGTGTTCCGTAAGACGGAGCTCAAGCACTCCAAGACCGAGCTCAACTTCAAGGA
GTGGCAAAAGGCCTTTACCGATGTGATGGGCATGGACGAGCTGTACCAGGGTGGCAGCGGTGGCATGGTG
AGCAAGGGCGAGGAGGATAACATGGCCTCTCTCCCAGCGACACATGAGTTACACATCTTTGGCTCCATCA
ACGGTGTGGACTTTGACATGGTGGGTCAGGGCACCGGCAATCCAAATGATGGTTATGAGGAGTTAAACCT
GAAGTCCACCAAGGGTGACCTCCAGTTCTCCCCCTGGATTCTGGTCCCTCATATCGGGTATGGCTTCCAT
CAGTACCTGCCCTACCCTGACGGGATGTCGCCTTTCCAGGCCGCCATGGTAGATGGCTCCGGCTACCAAG
TCCATCGCACAATGCAGTTTGAAGATGGTGCCTCCCTTACTGTTAACTACCGCTACACCTACGAGGGAAG
CCACATCAAAGGAGAGGCCCAGGTGAAGGGGACTGGTTTCCCTGCTGACGGTCCTGTGATGACCAACTCG
CTGACCGCTGCGGACTGGTGCAGGTCGAAGAAGACTTACCCCAACGACAAAACCATCATCAGTACCTTTA
AGTGGAGTTACACCACTGGAAATGGCAAGCGCTACCGGAGCACTGCGCGGACCACCTACACCTTTGCCAA
GCCAATGGCGGCTAACTATCTGAAGAACCAGCCGATGTACGTGTTCCGTAAGACGGAGCTCAAGCACTCC
AAGACCGAGCTCAACTTCAAGGAGTGGCAAAAGGCCTTTACCGATGTGATGGGCATGGACGAGCTGTACA
TCCCCCTCGAGTCCATCCTGGAGGACCTCAATATGCTCTACATCCGGCAGATGGCACTCAGCCTGGAGGA
CACAGAGCTGCAGAGGAAACTAGATCATGAGATCCGGATGAGGGATGGGGCCTGCAAGCTGCTGGCAGCC
TGCTCCCAGCGAGAGCAGGCTCTGGAAGCCACCAAGAGCCTGCTGGTGTGCAACAGCCGTATTCTCAGCT
ACATGGGTGAGCTGCAGCGGCGAAAGGAGGCCCAGGTGCTGGAGAAGACAGGCAGGGTCGAGTCCATCCT
GGAGGACCTCAATATGCTCTACATCCGGCAGATGGCACTCAGCCTGGAGGACACAGAGCTGCAGAGGAAA
CTAGATCATGAGATCCGGATGAGGGATGGGGCCTGCAAGCTGCTGGCAGCCTGCTCCCAGCGAGAGCAGG
CTCTGGAAGCCACCAAGAGCCTGCTGGTGTGCAACAGCCGTATTCTCAGCTACATGGGTGAGCTGCAGCG
GCGAAAGGAGGCCCAGGTGCTGGAGAAGACAGGCAGGCGTCGAGTTATCCTGGAGGACCTCAATATGCTC
TACATCCGGCAGATGGCACTCAGCCTGGAGGACACAGAGCTGCAGAGGAAACTAGATCATGAGATCCGGA
TGAGGGATGGGGCCTGCAAGCTGCTGGCAGCCTGCTCCCAGCGAGAGCAGGCTCTGGAAGCCACCAAGAG
CCTGCTGGTGTGCAACAGCCGTATTCTCAGCTACATGGGTGAGCTGCAGCGGCGAAAGGAGGCCCAGGTG
CTGGAGAAGACAGGCTCTAGATAACTGATCATAATCAGCCATACCACATTTGTAGAGGTTTTACTTGCTT
TAAAAAACCTCCCACACCTCCCCCTGAACCTGAAACATAAAATGAATGCAATTGTTGTTGTTAACTTGTT
TATTGCAGCTTATAATGGTTACAAATAAAGCAATAGCATCACAAATTTCACAAATAAAGCATTTTTTTCA
CTGCATTCTAGTTGTGGTTTGTCCAAACTCATCAATGTATCTTAACGCGTAAATTGTAAGCGTTAATATT
TTGTTAAAATTCGCGTTAAATTTTTGTTAAATCAGCTCATTTTTTAACCAATAGGCCGAAATCGGCAAAA
TCCCTTATAAATCAAAAGAATAGACCGAGATAGGGT
[37 nt withheld, positions 3467-3503]
AAAGAACGTGGACTCCAACGTCAAAGG
[49 nt withheld, positions 3531-3579]
T
[91 nt withheld, positions 3581-3671]
G
[124 nt withheld, positions 3673-3796]
CAGGTGGCACTTTTCGGGGAAATGTGCGCGGAACCCCTATTTGTTTATTTTTCTAAATACATTCAAATAT
GTATCCGCTCATGAGACAATAACCCTGATAAATGCTTCAATAATATTGAAAAAGGAAGAGTCCTGAGGCG
GAAAGAACCAGCTGTGGAATGTGTGTCAGTTAGGGTGTGGAAAGTCCCCAGGCTCCCCAGCAGGCAGAAG
TATGCAAAGCATGCATCTCAATTAGTCAGCAACCAGGTGTGGAAAGTCCCCAGGCTCCCCAGCAGGCAGA
AGTATGCAAAGCATGCATCTCAATTAGTCAGCAACCATAGTCCCGCCCCTAACTCCGCCCATCCCGCCCC
TAACTCCGCCCAGTTCCGCCCATTCTCCGCCCCATGGCTGACTAATTTTTTTTATTTATGCAGAGGCCGA
GGCCGCCTCGGCCTCTGAGCTATTCCAGAAGTAGTGAGGAGGCTTTTTTGGAGGCCTAGGCTTTTGCAAA
GATCGATCAAGAGACAGGATGAGGATCGTTTCGCATGATTGAACAAGATGGATTGCACGCAGGTTCTCCG
GCCGCTTGGGTGGAGAGGCTATTCGGCTATGACTGGGCACAACAGACAATCGGCTGCTCTGATGCCGCCG
TGTTCCGGCTGTCAGCGCAGGGGCGCCCGGTTCTTTTTGTCAAGACCGACCTGTCCGGTGCCCTGAATGA
ACTGCAAGACGAGGCAGCGCGGCTATCGTGGCTGGCCACGACGGGCGTTCCTTGCGCAGCTGTGCTCGAC
GTTGTCACTGAAGCGGGAAGGGACTGGCTGCTATTGGGCGAAGTGCCGGGGCAGGATCTCCTGTCATCTC
ACCTTGCTCCTGCCGAGAAAGTATCCATCATGGCTGATGCAATGCGGCGGCTGCATACGCTTGATCCGGC
TACCTGCCCATTCGACCACCAAGCGAAACATCGCATCGAGCGAGCACGTACTCGGATGGAAGCCGGTCTT
GTCGATCAGGATGATCTGGACGAAGAGCATCAGGGGCTCGCGCCAGCCGAACTGTTCGCCAGGCTCAAGG
CGAGCATGCCCGACGGCGAGGATCTCGTCGTGACCCATGGCGATGCCTGCTTGCCGAATATCATGGTGGA
AAATGGCCGCTTTTCTGGATTCATCGACTGTGGCCGGCTGGGTGTGGCGGACCGCTATCAGGACATAGCG
TTGGCTACCCGTGATATTGCTGAAGAGCTTGGCGGCGAATGGGCTGACCGCTTCCTCGTGCTTTACGGTA
TCGCCGCTCCCGATTCGCAGCGCATCGCCTTCTATCGCCTTCTTGACGAGTTCTTCTGAGCGGGACTCTG
GGGTTCGAAATGACCGACCAAGCGACGCCCAACCTGCCATCACGAGATTTCGATTCCACCGCCGCCTTCT
ATGAAAGGTTGGGCTTCGGAATCGTTTTCCGGGACGCCGGCTGGATGATCCTCCAGCGCGGGGATCTCAT
GCTGGAGTTCTTCGCCCACCCTAGGGGGAGGCTAACTGAAACACGGAAGGAGACAATACCGGAAGGAACC
CGCGCTATGACGGCAATAAAAAGACAGAATAAAACGCACGGTGTTGGGTCGTTTGTTCATAAACGCGGGG
TTCGGTCCCAGGGCTGGCACTCTGTCGATACCCCACCGAGACCCCATTGGGGCCAATACGCCCGCGTTTC
TTCCTTTTCCCCACCCCACCCCCCAAGTTCGGGTGAAGGCCCAGGGCTCGCAGCCAACGTCGGGGCGGCA
GGCCCTGCCATAGCCTCAGGTTACTCATATATACTTTAGATTGATTTAAAACTTCATTTTTAATTTAAAA
GGATCTAGGTGAAGATCCTTTTTGATAATCTCATGACCAAAATCCCTTAACGTGAGTTTTCGTTCCACTG
AGCGTCAGACCCCGTAGAAAAGATCAAAGGATCTTCTTGAGATCCTTTTTTTCTGCGCGTAATCTGCTGC
TTGCAAACAAAAAAACCACCGCTACCAGCGGTGGTTTGTTTGCCGGATCAAGAGCTACCAACTCTTTTTC
CGAAGGTAACTGGCTTCAGCAGAGCGCAGATACCAAATACTGTTCTTCTAGTGTAGCCGTAGTTAGGCCA
CCACTTCAAGAACTCTGTAGCACCGCCTACATACCTCGCTCTGCTAATCCTGTTACCAGTGGCTGCTGCC
AGTGGCGATAAGTCGTGTCTTACCGGGTTGGACTCAAGACGATAGTTACCGGATAAGGCGCAGCGGTCGG
GCTGAACGGGGGGTTCGTGCACACAGCCCAGCTTGGAGCGAACGACCTACACCGAACTGAGATACCTACA
GCGTGAGCTATGAGAAAGCGCCACGCTTCCCGAAGGGAGAAAGGCGGACAGGTATCCGGTAAGCGGCAGG
GTCGGAACAGGAGAGCGCACGAGGGAGCTTCCAGGGGGAAACGCCTGGTATCTTTATAGTCCTGTCGGGT
TTCGCCACCTCTGACTTGAGCGTCGATTTTTGTGATGCTCGTCAGGGGGGCGGAGCCTATGGAAAAACGC
CAGCAACGCGGCCTTTTTACGGTTCCTGGCCTTTTGCTGGCCTTTTGCTCACATGTTCTTTCCTGCGTTA
TCCCCTGATTCTGTGGATAACCGTATTACCGCCATGCAT
